Addgene plasmid #46791: pFA5
Purpose: To express a version of Fun30 without CUE domain in budding yeast
Depositing lab: Patrick Varga-Weisz. Depositing organization: Babraham Institute. Publication: The SNF2-family member Fun30 promotes gene silencing in heterochromatic loci. Neves-Costa A, Will WR, Vetter AT, Miller JR, Varga-Weisz P. PLoS One. 2009 Dec 1;4(12):e8111. doi: 10.1371/journal.pone.0008111. PubMed 19956593.
Backbone
  Vector backbone: pYES2.1/V5-His/lacZ
  Backbone manufacturer: Invitrogen
  Backbone size w/o insert (bp): 8964
  Total vector size (bp): 12690
  Modifications to backbone: The vector used for galactose-induced yeast expression of C-terminal double tagged (V5 and 6xHis) proteins was the pYES2.1/V5-His-TOPO (Invitrogen) and cloning was according to the manufacturer’s specifications. The identity of the cloned material was confirmed by restriction digestion analysis and DNA sequencing. PFA1 contains the full-length wild-type Fun30 sequence. The coding region of Fun30, including the 2 codons immediately upstream of the sequence and excluding the stop codon were amplified by polymerase chain reaction (PCR) from purified genomic DNA using the enzyme PfuUltra (Stratagene) following the manufacturer’s specifications. The primers used were: forward F30 (GTCGACGAAAACATGAGTGGTTCG) and reverse F30 (CTCGAGTTCTTTGGTTCCCTTCGG), which introduced a SalI and an XhoI restriction enzyme sites in the fragment amplified, in the 5’- and 3’- ends, respectively. 3’adenylation of the amplified fragments was done by PCR, after which the TOPO cloning reaction was performed. PFA5 contains a version of Fun30 without the Cue domain. From PFA1, a sequence containing the Cue domain was removed by restriction digestion with the enzymes Bsu36I and BclI. The remaining PFA1 was ligated to a sequence previously amplified from PFA1. This sequence was amplified using the primers removeCforward (TATATTCCTGAGGATAGGCAGCAA) and removeCreverse (GGAAGAACATTTCTTGATCACAGA) and cut with the restriction enzymes Bsu36I and BclI. The ligation was performed using the enzyme Quick T4 DNA Ligase (New England BioLabs).
  Vector type: Yeast Expression
  Selectable markers: URA3
Growth in bacteria
  Bacterial resistance: Ampicillin, 100 μg/mL
  Growth temperature: 37°C
  Growth strain: Top10
  Copy number: Unknown
Gene/Insert
  Gene/Insert name: FUN30 without CUE domain (alt name: YAL019W)
  Species: S. cerevisiae (budding yeast)
  Entrez Gene: FUN30 (a.k.a. YAL019W)
  Tag / fusion protein: V5 (C terminal on backbone)
Terms and licenses: Academic/Nonprofit Terms; Industry Terms: Not Available to Industry
How to cite: pFA5 was a gift from Patrick Varga-Weisz (Addgene plasmid # 46791 ; http://n2t.net/addgene:46791 ; RRID:Addgene_46791)
