[The description below was written by a language model from this plasmid's Addgene catalogue record.]
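Description:
pFA5 is a yeast expression plasmid built in the Invitrogen pYES2.1/V5-His TOPO system (the catalogue lists the backbone as pYES2.1/V5-His/lacZ) for producing a mutant form of the Saccharomyces cerevisiae SNF2-family chromatin remodeller Fun30 (YAL019W) that lacks its CUE domain. It is propagated in E. coli under ampicillin selection and maintained in budding yeast through the URA3 auxotrophic marker. The record gives a total size of about 12.7 kb. No feature table is provided, so the origins of replication and other backbone elements are not itemised. The record describes the vector as giving galactose-induced expression, which in the pYES2.1 series is normally driven by the GAL1 promoter, although the promoter is not named explicitly.

The insert derives from a parent plasmid, pFA1, in which the full-length FUN30 coding region was amplified from genomic DNA together with the two codons immediately upstream and without its stop codon. It was flanked by introduced SalI and XhoI sites and TOPO-cloned so that it reads in frame into the backbone's C-terminal V5 epitope and 6xHis tag. To make pFA5, a Bsu36I–BclI fragment containing the CUE domain was excised from pFA1. It was replaced by a PCR product amplified from pFA1 and cut with the same enzymes, which restores the surrounding sequence while omitting the CUE-coding portion.

The resulting construct allows inducible expression of tagged, CUE-deleted Fun30, which can be detected or purified through the V5 and His tags. This permits comparison with the wild-type protein, for example when examining the contribution of the CUE domain to Fun30's role in gene silencing at heterochromatic loci.
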