>Addgene plasmid #46791 | pFA5 | addgene partial sequence | sequence record 68299 | GAL1 5'-AATATACCTCTATACTTTAACGTC-3'
GGACTACTAGCAGCTGTAATACGACTCACTATAGGGAATATTAAGCTCGCCCTTGTCGACGAAAACATGA
GTGGTTCGCATTCAAATGATGAGGATGACGTAGTGCAAGTGCCCGAGACGTCCTCTCCCACCAAGGTAGC
ATCGTCGTCTCCCTTAAAGCCTACTTCGCCAACAGTTCCGGATGCAAGTGTGGCGTCTTTGAGAAGCAGG
TTTACTTTCAAGCCTTCAGATCCCAGCGAAGGAGCTCATACTTCGAAGCCGCTCCCATCTGGGAGTCCTG
AGGATAGGCAGCAAAGACAAAATTGGACATGGAACAAGAACGCATCTCCCAAGAAGTCAGAAACCCCGCC
ACCTGTCAAGAAGTCATTACCACTGGCAAACACAGGCCGTTTATCATCTATCCATGGCAATATCAACAAC
AAATCCTCCAAGATTACCGTGGCCAAACAGAAAACGTCCATTTTTGACCGTTACTCAAACGTCATCAACC
AGAAACAATACACTTTTGAGCTGCCAACTAACTTGAATATAGACTCGGAGGCACTGAGCAAGTTGCCCGT
GAACTACAACAAAAAGAGAAGGCTGGTAAGGGCAGATCAGCATCCAATTGGCAAGTCTTATGAGTCATCC
GCTACACAATTAGGTTCTGCAAGAGAGAAACTACTGGCGAACCGCAAATACGGTCGTCATGCAAACGACA
ACGATGAAGAGGAGGAAGAGAGTATGATGACGGACGATGACGATGCAAGTGGCGACGACTACACAGAATC
CACGCCGCAGATAAATCTGGATGAACAAGTTTTACAGTTTATTAATGACTCTGATATTGTCGATCTCTCG
GACCTCTCAGATACCACGATGCATAAGGCTCAACTCATAGCCTCACATAGGCCATATTCTTCTTTAAATG
CCTTTGTAAACACAAATTTCAATGATAAGGACACTGAGGAGAACGCATCG
