>Addgene plasmid #46791 | pFA5 | addgene partial sequence | sequence record 68302 | URA3-R2 5'-TTGGCGGATAATGCCTTTAG-3'
AAATCAGTCAAGATATCCACATGTGTTTTTAGTAAACAAATTTTGGGACCTAATGCTTCAACTAACTCCA
GTAATTCCTTGGTGGTACGAACATCCAATGAAGCACACAAGTTTGTTTGCTTTTCGTGCATGATATTAAA
TAGCTTGGCAGCAACAGGACTAGGATGAGTAGCAGCACGTTCCTTATATGTAGCTTTCGACATGATTTAT
CTTCGTTTCCTGCAGGTTTTTGTTCTGTGCAGTTGGGTTAAGAATACTGGGCAATTTCATGTTTCTTCAA
CACTACATATGCGTATATATACCAATCTAAGTCTGTGCTCCTTCCTTCGTTCTTCCTTCTGTTCGGAGAT
TACCGAATCAAAAAAATTTCAAGGAAACCGAAATCAAAAAAAAGAATAAAAAAAAAATGATGAATTGAAA
AGCTAGCTTATCGATGATAAGCTGTCAAACATGAGAATTAATTCCACGGACTATAGACTATACCTAGTAT
ACTCCGTCTACTGTACGATACACTTCCGCTCAGGTCCTTGTCCTTTAACGAGGCCTTACCACTCTTTTGT
TACTCTATTGATCCAGCTCAGCAAAGGCAGTGTGATCTAAGATTCTATCTTCGCGATGTAGTAAAACTAG
CTAGACCGAGAAAGAGACTAGAAATGCAAAAGGCACTTCTACAATGGCTGCCATCATTATTATCCGATGT
GACGCTGCAGCTTCTCAATGATATTCGAATACGCTTTGAGGAGATACAGCCTAATATCCGACAAACTGTT
TTACAGATTTACGATCGTACTTGTTACCCATCATTGAATTTTGAACATCCGAACCTGGGAGTTTTCCCTG
AAACAGATAGTATATTTGAACCTGTATAATAATATATAGTCTAGCGCTTTACGGAAGACAATGTATGTAT
TTCGGTTCCTGGAGAAACTATTG
