>Addgene plasmid #46791 | pFA5 | addgene partial sequence | sequence record 68303 | CYC1 5'-GCGTGAATGTAAGCGTGAC-3'
CTAGAAACTCAATGGTGATGGTGATGATGACCGGTACGCGTAGAATCGAGACCGAGGAGAGGGTTAGGGA
TAGGCTTACCTTCGAATGGGTGACCTCGAAGCTCGCCCTTCTCGAGTTCTTTGGTTCCCTTCGGTTTCGA
GTTTTCATCATAAATTATATCCTCCAACATATCACTAACTTTACTTTCCAACACATCTTGAGATTTTTTA
TCTTCACTGATATACGAATCTAAAGCTAGTTTATTTTTGGCCAGTTGATGAATCTTTTCCTCTATGGAAT
CCTTAGTAATTAAAGTGGTTATATTAACTTCCTTTGTTTGTCCCACACGATGTGCCCTATCAGCAGCTTG
TCTGTCATCATGTGGGTTAAAACTTTGATCGAATATAATAACATTATTTGCGCACACCAAATTAATACCG
AATCCACCTGCCTTTGTTGATAAGATGAAAATGGGAATATCCTTATCTTCATAAAACTTATCTATTAGTA
GTTGTCTATCATTCACTTGCGTGGAACCATCTAATCTTAAAAATTTATAATCTAAGGTGGACAAAACCAT
CTCTAGAATATCCAGGACTTGAGTGAATAAGGAAAATATCAGCACCTTTTCCTGTTTGTCAACAATGATT
GTTTTCAGCAATTTTTTCAAAGCGTCTATCTTCCCAGATTGCATCCACTCGTCATTATGAAGTTGGTATT
TGGATAACGTGTTCGGGAAATTGCAGCATAGTTTGTGCAACTCAAAATCCGTCATATAGCTCATATCTTC
CTTAATATACTCTTTGTTACCGTTTTCAGCATAAGCAGGTTCATCCAATATGGCATCACTCATTTTAGTG
ATGATTTTATCATTATAGATATTTCTGAACAAAAGTGGATGCAGAGAGGCCTTTCGCAATGCCATTATTA
AATTTT
